>Addgene plasmid #148951 | pT7-EGFP-C1-HsGIGYF2_280-310_AI | depositor full sequence | sequence record 291399 | Full Sequence
TAGTTATTAATAGTAATCAATTACGGGGTCATTAGTTCATAGCCCATATATGGAGTTCCGCGTTACATAA
CTTACGGTAAATGGCCCGCCTGGCTGACCGCCCAACGACCCCCGCCCATTGACGTCAATAATGACGTATG
TTCCCATAGTAACGCCAATAGGGACTTTCCATTGACGTCAATGGGTGGAGTATTTACGGTAAACTGCCCA
CTTGGCAGTACATCAAGTGTATCATATGCCAAGTACGCCCCCTATTGACGTCAATGACGGTAAATGGCCC
GCCTGGCATTATGCCCAGTACATGACCTTATGGGACTTTCCTACTTGGCAGTACATCTACGTATTAGTCA
TCGCTATTACCATGGTGATGCGGTTTTGGCAGTACATCAATGGGCGTGGATAGCGGTTTGACTCACGGGG
ATTTCCAAGTCTCCACCCCATTGACGTCAATGGGAGTTTGTTTTGGCACCAAAATCAACGGGACTTTCCA
AAATGTCGTAACAACTCCGCCCCATTGACGCAAATGGGCGGTAGGCGTGTACGGTGGGAGGTCTATATAA
GCAGAGCTCTCTGGCTAACTAGAGAACCCACTGCTTACTGGCTTATCGAAATTAATACGACTCACTATAG
GGAGACCCAAGCTCTAGCGCTACCGGTCGCCACCATGGTGAGCAAGGGCGAGGAGCTGTTCACCGGGGTG
GTGCCCATCCTGGTCGAGCTGGACGGCGACGTAAACGGCCACAAGTTCAGCGTGTCCGGCGAGGGCGAGG
GCGATGCCACCTACGGCAAGCTGACCCTGAAGTTCATCTGCACCACCGGCAAGCTGCCCGTGCCCTGGCC
CACCCTCGTGACCACCCTGACCTACGGCGTGCAGTGCTTCAGCCGCTACCCCGACCACATGAAGCAGCAC
GACTTCTTCAAGTCCGCCATGCCCGAAGGCTACGTCCAGGAGCGCACCATCTTCTTCAAGGACGACGGCA
ACTACAAGACCCGCGCCGAGGTGAAGTTCGAGGGCGACACCCTGGTGAACCGCATCGAGCTGAAGGGCAT
CGACTTCAAGGAGGACGGCAACATCCTGGGGCACAAGCTGGAGTACAACTACAACAGCCACAACGTCTAT
ATCATGGCCGACAAGCAGAAGAACGGCATCAAGGTGAACTTCAAGATCCGCCACAACATCGAGGACGGCA
GCGTGCAGCTCGCCGACCACTACCAGCAGAACACCCCCATCGGCGACGGCCCCGTGCTGCTGCCCGACAA
CCACTACCTGAGCACCCAGTCCGCCCTGAGCAAAGACCCCAACGAGAAGCGCGATCACATGGTCCTGCTG
GAGTTCGTGACCGCCGCCGGGATCACTCTCGGCATGGACGAGCTGTACAAGTCCGGACTCAGATCTCGAG
CTCAAGCTTCGAATTCTGCAGTCGACGGTACCATGGATGACAGGGATAGCTTGCCCGAATGGTGCTTAGA
GGATGCTGAAGAAGAAATGGGTACATTTGACTCATCTGGAGCATTCCTTTCTCTAAAATGAGGATCCACC
GGATCTAGATAACTGATCATAATCAGCCATACCACATTTGTAGAGGTTTTACTTGCTTTAAAAAACCTCC
CACACCTCCCCCTGAACCTGAAACATAAAATGAATGCAATTGTTGTTGTTAACTTGTTTATTGCAGCTTA
TAATGGTTACAAATAAAGCAATAGCATCACAAATTTCACAAATAAAGCATTTTTTTCACTGCATTCTAGT
TGTGGTTTGTCCAAACTCATCAATGTATCTTAACGCGTAAATTGTAAGCGTTAATATTTTGTTAAAATTC
GCGTTAAATTTTTGTTAAATCAGCTCATTTTTTAACCAATAGGCCGAAATCGGCAAAATCCCTTATAAAT
CAAAAGAATAGACCGAGATAGGGT
[37 nt withheld, positions 1915-1951]
AAAGAACGTGGACTCCAACGTCAAAGG
[49 nt withheld, positions 1979-2027]
T
[91 nt withheld, positions 2029-2119]
G
[124 nt withheld, positions 2121-2244]
CAGGTGGCACTTTTCGGGGAAATGTGCGCGGAACCCCTATTTGTTTATTTTTCTAAATACATTCAAATAT
GTATCCGCTCATGAGACAATAACCCTGATAAATGCTTCAATAATATTGAAAAAGGAAGAGTCCTGAGGCG
GAAAGAACCAGCTGTGGAATGTGTGTCAGTTAGGGTGTGGAAAGTCCCCAGGCTCCCCAGCAGGCAGAAG
TATGCAAAGCATGCATCTCAATTAGTCAGCAACCAGGTGTGGAAAGTCCCCAGGCTCCCCAGCAGGCAGA
AGTATGCAAAGCATGCATCTCAATTAGTCAGCAACCATAGTCCCGCCCCTAACTCCGCCCATCCCGCCCC
TAACTCCGCCCAGTTCCGCCCATTCTCCGCCCCATGGCTGACTAATTTTTTTTATTTATGCAGAGGCCGA
GGCCGCCTCGGCCTCTGAGCTATTCCAGAAGTAGTGAGGAGGCTTTTTTGGAGGCCTAGGCTTTTGCAAA
GATCGATCAAGAGACAGGATGAGGATCGTTTCGCATGATTGAACAAGATGGATTGCACGCAGGTTCTCCG
GCCGCTTGGGTGGAGAGGCTATTCGGCTATGACTGGGCACAACAGACAATCGGCTGCTCTGATGCCGCCG
TGTTCCGGCTGTCAGCGCAGGGGCGCCCGGTTCTTTTTGTCAAGACCGACCTGTCCGGTGCCCTGAATGA
ACTGCAAGACGAGGCAGCGCGGCTATCGTGGCTGGCCACGACGGGCGTTCCTTGCGCAGCTGTGCTCGAC
GTTGTCACTGAAGCGGGAAGGGACTGGCTGCTATTGGGCGAAGTGCCGGGGCAGGATCTCCTGTCATCTC
ACCTTGCTCCTGCCGAGAAAGTATCCATCATGGCTGATGCAATGCGGCGGCTGCATACGCTTGATCCGGC
TACCTGCCCATTCGACCACCAAGCGAAACATCGCATCGAGCGAGCACGTACTCGGATGGAAGCCGGTCTT
GTCGATCAGGATGATCTGGACGAAGAGCATCAGGGGCTCGCGCCAGCCGAACTGTTCGCCAGGCTCAAGG
CGAGCATGCCCGACGGCGAGGATCTCGTCGTGACCCATGGCGATGCCTGCTTGCCGAATATCATGGTGGA
AAATGGCCGCTTTTCTGGATTCATCGACTGTGGCCGGCTGGGTGTGGCGGACCGCTATCAGGACATAGCG
TTGGCTACCCGTGATATTGCTGAAGAGCTTGGCGGCGAATGGGCTGACCGCTTCCTCGTGCTTTACGGTA
TCGCCGCTCCCGATTCGCAGCGCATCGCCTTCTATCGCCTTCTTGACGAGTTCTTCTGAGCGGGACTCTG
GGGTTCGAAATGACCGACCAAGCGACGCCCAACCTGCCATCACGAGATTTCGATTCCACCGCCGCCTTCT
ATGAAAGGTTGGGCTTCGGAATCGTTTTCCGGGACGCCGGCTGGATGATCCTCCAGCGCGGGGATCTCAT
GCTGGAGTTCTTCGCCCACCCTAGGGGGAGGCTAACTGAAACACGGAAGGAGACAATACCGGAAGGAACC
CGCGCTATGACGGCAATAAAAAGACAGAATAAAACGCACGGTGTTGGGTCGTTTGTTCATAAACGCGGGG
TTCGGTCCCAGGGCTGGCACTCTGTCGATACCCCACCGAGACCCCATTGGGGCCAATACGCCCGCGTTTC
TTCCTTTTCCCCACCCCACCCCCCAAGTTCGGGTGAAGGCCCAGGGCTCGCAGCCAACGTCGGGGCGGCA
GGCCCTGCCATAGCCTCAGGTTACTCATATATACTTTAGATTGATTTAAAACTTCATTTTTAATTTAAAA
GGATCTAGGTGAAGATCCTTTTTGATAATCTCATGACCAAAATCCCTTAACGTGAGTTTTCGTTCCACTG
AGCGTCAGACCCCGTAGAAAAGATCAAAGGATCTTCTTGAGATCCTTTTTTTCTGCGCGTAATCTGCTGC
TTGCAAACAAAAAAACCACCGCTACCAGCGGTGGTTTGTTTGCCGGATCAAGAGCTACCAACTCTTTTTC
CGAAGGTAACTGGCTTCAGCAGAGCGCAGATACCAAATACTGTCCTTCTAGTGTAGCCGTAGTTAGGCCA
CCACTTCAAGAACTCTGTAGCACCGCCTACATACCTCGCTCTGCTAATCCTGTTACCAGTGGCTGCTGCC
AGTGGCGATAAGTCGTGTCTTACCGGGTTGGACTCAAGACGATAGTTACCGGATAAGGCGCAGCGGTCGG
GCTGAACGGGGGGTTCGTGCACACAGCCCAGCTTGGAGCGAACGACCTACACCGAACTGAGATACCTACA
GCGTGAGCTATGAGAAAGCGCCACGCTTCCCGAAGGGAGAAAGGCGGACAGGTATCCGGTAAGCGGCAGG
GTCGGAACAGGAGAGCGCACGAGGGAGCTTCCAGGGGGAAACGCCTGGTATCTTTATAGTCCTGTCGGGT
TTCGCCACCTCTGACTTGAGCGTCGATTTTTGTGATGCTCGTCAGGGGGGCGGAGCCTATGGAAAAACGC
CAGCAACGCGGCCTTTTTACGGTTCCTGGCCTTTTGCTGGCCTTTTGCTCACATGTTCTTTCCTGCGTTA
TCCCCTGATTCTGTGGATAACCGTATTACCGCCATGCAT
Features (pLannotate 1.2.2; 16 found; start..end, strand, type, name):
     61..364     +  enhancer       CMV enhancer: human cytomegalovirus immediate early enhancer
    365..568     +  promoter       CMV promoter: human cytomegalovirus (CMV) immediate early promoter
    564..597     +  LTR            5' LTR (truncated) (fragment): truncated 5' long terminal repeat (LTR) from HIV-1
    613..631     +  promoter       T7 promoter: promoter for bacteriophage T7 RNA polymerase
    665..1381    +  CDS            EGFP: EGFP is a basic (constitutively fluorescent) green fluorescent protein published in 1996, derived from Aequorea victoria. It is reported to be a rapidly-maturing weak dimer with moderate acid sensitivity.
   1382..1432    +  misc_feature   MCS (fragment): multiple cloning site
   1554..1638    +  CDS            large T antigen (fragment): large T antigen from SV40 (simian virus 40)
   1661..1782    +  polyA_signal   SV40 poly(A) signal: SV40 polyadenylation signal
   1816..2244    -  rep_origin     f1 ori (sequence partly withheld): f1 bacteriophage origin of replication; arrow indicates direction of (+) strand synthesis
   2271..2375    +  promoter       AmpR promoter: bla
   2377..2734    +  promoter       SV40 promoter: SV40 enhancer and early promoter
   2769..3563    +  CDS            NeoR/KanR: aminoglycoside phosphotransferase from Tn5; aph(3')-II (or nptII); confers resistance to neomycin, kanamycin, and G418 (Geneticin®)
   3584..3736    +  CDS            ble (fragment): BLE_KLEPN - Experimental evidence at protein level: Swiss-Prot protein existence level 1. Binding protein with a strong affinity to the bleomycin family of antibiotics. Binds to CL990; an antimitotic-antibiotic compound. From Klebsiella pneumoniae.
   3795..3842    +  polyA_signal   HSV TK poly(A) signal: herpes simplex virus thymidine kinase polyadenylation signal (Cole and Stacy, 1985)
   3933..3949    -  polyA_signal   bGH poly(A) signal (fragment): bovine growth hormone polyadenylation signal
   4171..4759    +  rep_origin     ori: high-copy-number ColE1/pMB1/pBR322/pUC origin of replication
