[The description below was written by a language model from this plasmid's Addgene catalogue record and pLannotate feature annotations shown in this document.]
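Description:
pT7-EGFP-C1-HsGIGYF2_280-310_AI is a 4,873 nt mammalian expression plasmid that produces a short fragment of human GIGYF2 (residues 280–310, as the name indicates) fused to EGFP. The catalogue lists the backbone as unknown, but the name and the feature layout are consistent with an EGFP-C1-type vector carrying an added T7 promoter. The CMV immediate early enhancer and promoter drive transcription in mammalian cells. The bacteriophage T7 promoter sits just upstream of the EGFP coding sequence, so it could also support transcription by T7 RNA polymerase. EGFP is followed by a partial multiple cloning site and then the SV40 polyadenylation signal. The GIGYF2 fragment itself was not annotated; it presumably lies in the unannotated stretch between the MCS remnant and the SV40-derived 3' sequences, which would place EGFP at the N-terminus of the peptide. The recorded mutation note (a silent change and deletion of Q1211 relative to the reference) refers to a position well outside residues 280–310, so it probably describes the full-length parent clone rather than this fragment.

Propagation in E. coli relies on a high-copy ColE1/pUC-type origin, and an f1 origin is also present. A single NeoR/KanR cassette (Tn5 aminoglycoside phosphotransferase) is preceded by both a bacterial bla promoter and the SV40 early promoter and ends with the HSV TK polyadenylation signal. It gives kanamycin resistance in bacteria and would allow G418 selection in mammalian cells. The short HIV-1 LTR, ble, large T antigen and bGH hits are small fragments, most likely annotation artefacts of backbone sequence rather than functional elements. The associated publication concerns GIGYF–Me31B complex assembly in 4EHP-mediated translational repression. This suggests the GFP-tagged peptide was used to study interactions of this GIGYF2 region in human cells, although the record states only mammalian expression as its purpose.
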