Addgene plasmid #148951: pT7-EGFP-C1-HsGIGYF2_280-310_AI
Purpose: Mammalian Expression of HsGIGYF2_280-310
Depositing lab: Elisa Izaurralde. Depositing organization: Max Planck Institute for Developmental Biology. Publication: Molecular basis for GIGYF-Me31B complex assembly in 4EHP-mediated translational repression. Peter D, Ruscica V, Bawankar P, Weber R, Helms S, Valkov E, Igreja C, Izaurralde E. Genes Dev. 2019 Oct 1;33(19-20):1355-1360. doi: 10.1101/gad.329219.119. Epub 2019 Aug 22. PubMed 31439631.
Backbone
  Vector backbone: Unknown
  Vector type: Mammalian Expression
Growth in bacteria
  Bacterial resistance: Kanamycin, 50 μg/mL
  Growth temperature: 37°C
  Growth strain: DH5alpha
  Copy number: High Copy
Gene/Insert
  Gene/Insert name: HsGIGYF2_280-310
  Species: H. sapiens (human)
  Mutation: one silent mutation and one deletion of Q1211 compared to the sequence of NCBI: NM_015575.3 or Uniprot.: Q6Y7W6-1
  Entrez Gene: GIGYF2 (a.k.a. GYF2, PARK11, PERQ2, PERQ3, TNRC15)
  Cloning method: Unknown
Terms and licenses: Academic/Nonprofit Terms; Industry Terms: Not Available to Industry
Depositor comments: Plasmids from this collection were made available to the research community and donated after the lab closed. Please note that the sequence provided by the depositing laboratory may be theoretical/predicted or based on Sanger sequencing results. There may be discrepancies between sequencing results obtained by Addgene and the depositor sequence. If an Addgene verified sequence is not available, please contact before placing your order to request that our lab fully sequence the plasmid.
How to cite: pT7-EGFP-C1-HsGIGYF2_280-310_AI was a gift from Elisa Izaurralde (Addgene plasmid # 148951 ; http://n2t.net/addgene:148951 ; RRID:Addgene_148951)
